>Addgene plasmid #177657 | pT7C-DNAJB6 | addgene full sequence | sequence record 350530 | Addgene NGS Result
TAATACGACTCACTATAGGGAGACCACAACGGTTTCCCTCTAGAAATAATTTTGTTTAACTTTAAGAAGG
AGATATACCATGGGCAGCAGCCATCATCATCATCATCACAGCAGCGGCCTGGTGCCGCGCGGCAGCCATA
TGACTAGTATGGTGGATTACTATGAAGTTCTAGGCGTGCAGAGACATGCCTCACCCGAGGATATTAAAAA
GGCATATCGGAAACTGGCACTGAAGTGGCATCCAGATAAAAATCCTGAGAATAAAGAAGAAGCAGAGAGA
AAATTCAAGCAAGTAGCGGAGGCATATGAAGTGCTGTCGGATGCTAAGAAACGGGACATCTATGACAAAT
ATGGCAAAGAAGGATTAAATGGTGGAGGAGGAGGTGGAAGTCATTTTGACAGTCCATTTGAATTTGGCTT
CACATTCCGTAACCCAGATGATGTCTTCAGGGAATTTTTTGGTGGAAGGGACCCATTTTCATTTGACTTC
TTTGAAGACCCTTTTGAGGACTTCTTTGGGAATCGAAGGGGTCCCCGAGGAAGCAGAAGCCGAGGGACGG
GGTCGTTTTTCTCTGCGTTCAGTGGATTTCCGTCTTTTGGAAGTGGATTTTCTTCTTTTGATACAGGATT
TACTTCATTTGGGTCACTAGGTCACGGGGGCCTCACTTCATTCTCTTCCACGTCATTTGGTGGTAGTGGC
ATGGGCAACTTCAAATCGATATCAACTTCAACTAAAATGGTTAATGGCAGAAAAATCACTACAAAGAGAA
TTGTCGAGAACGGTCAAGAAAGAGTAGAAGTTGAAGAAGATGGCCAGTTAAAGTCCTTAACAATAAATGG
TAAGGAGCAGCTGCTGCGCTTGGATAACAAGTAAAAGGGCGAATTCTGCAGATATCCATCACACTGGCGG
CCGCTCGAGTGATCCGGCTGCTAACAAAGCCCGAAAGGAAGCTGAGTTGGCTGCTGCC
[37 nt withheld, positions 969-1005]
AGATTGTATAAGCAAATATTTAAATTGTAAGCGTTAATATTTTGTTAAAATTCGCGTTAAATTTTTGTTA
AATCAGCTCATTTTTTAACCAATAGGCCGAAATCGGCAAAATCCCTTATAAATCAAAAGAATAGACCGAG
ATAGGGTTGAGTTTGTTCCAGTTTGGAACAAGAGTCCACTATTAAAGAACGTGGACTCCAACGTCAAAGG
[49 nt withheld, positions 1216-1264]
T
[91 nt withheld, positions 1266-1356]
G
[124 nt withheld, positions 1358-1481]
GGGGATCAATTCTTGAAGACGAAAGGGCCTCGTGATACGCCTATTTTTATAGGTTAATGTCATGATAATA
ATGGTTTCTTAGACGTCAGGTGGCACTTTTCGGGGAAATGTGCGCGGAACCCCTATTTGTTTATTTTTCT
AAATACATTCAAATATGTATCCGCTCATGAGACAATAACCCTGATAAATGCTTCAATAATATTGAAAAAG
GAAGAGTATGAGTATTCAACATTTCCGTGTCGCCCTTATTCCCTTTTTTGCGGCATTTTGCCTTCCTGTT
TTTGCTCACCCAGAAACGCTGGTGAAAGTAAAAGATGCTGAAGATCAGTTGGGTGCACGAGTGGGTTACA
TCGAACTGGATCTCAACAGCGGTAAGATCCTTGAGAGTTTTCGCCCCGAAGAACGTTTTCCAATGATGAG
CACTTTTAAAGTTCTGCTATGTGGCGCGGTATTATCCCGTGTTGACGCCGGGCAAGAGCAACTCGGTCGC
CGCATACACTATTCTCAGAATGACTTGGTTGAGTACTCACCAGTCACAGAAAAGCATCTTACGGATGGCA
TGACAGTAAGAGAATTATGCAGTGCTGCCATAACCATGAGTGATAACACTGCGGCCAACTTACTTCTGAC
AACGATCGGAGGACCGAAGGAGCTAACCGCTTTTTTGCACAACATGGGGGATCATGTAACTCGCCTTGAT
CGTTGGGAACCGGAGCTGAATGAAGCCATACCAAACGACGAGCGTGACACCACGATGCCTGCAGCAATGG
CAACAACGTTGCGCAAACTATTAACTGGCGAACTACTTACTCTAGCTTCCCGGCAACAATTAATAGACTG
GATGGAGGCGGATAAAGTTGCAGGACCACTTCTGCGCTCGGCCCTTCCGGCTGGCTGGTTTATTGCTGAT
AAATCTGGAGCCGGTGAGCGTGGGTCTCGCGGTATCATTGCAGCACTGGGGCCAGATGGTAAGCCCTCCC
GTATCGTAGTTATCTACACGACGGGGAGTCAGGCAACTATGGATGAACGAAATAGACAGATCGCTGAGAT
AGGTGCCTCACTGATTAAGCATTGGTAACTGTCAGACCAAGTTTACTCATATATACTTTAGATTGATTTA
AAACTTCATTTTTAATTTAAAAGGATCTAGGTGAAGATCCTTTTTGATAATCTCATGACCAAAATCCCTT
AACGTGAGTTTTCGTTCCACTGAGCGTCAGACCCCGTAGAAAAGATCAAAGGATCTTCTTGAGATCCTTT
TTTTCTGCGCGTAATCTGCTGCTTGCAAACAAAAAAACCACCGCTACCAGCGGTGGTTTGTTTGCCGGAT
CAAGAGCTACCAACTCTTTTTCCGAAGGTAACTGGCTTCAGCAGAGCGCAGATACCAAATACTGTCCTTC
TAGTGTAGCCGTAGTTAGGCCACCACTTCAAGAACTCTGTAGCACCGCCTACATACCTCGCTCTGCTAAT
CCTGTTACCAGTGGCTGCTGCCAGTGGCGATAAGTCGTGTCTTACCGGGTTGGACTCAAGACGATAGTTA
CCGGATAAGGCGCAGCGGTCGGGCTGAACGGGGGGTTCGTGCACACAGCCCAGCTTGGAGCGAACGACCT
ACACCGAACTGAGATACCTACAGCGTGAGCTATGAGAAAGCGCCACGCTTCCCGAAGGGAGAAAGGCGGA
CAGGTATCCGGTAAGCGGCAGGGTCGGAACAGGAGAGCGCACGAGGGAGCTTCCAGGGGGAAACGCCTGG
TATCTTTATAGTCCTGTCGGGTTTCGCCACCTCTGACTTGAGCGTCGATTTTTGTGATGCTCGTCAGGGG
GGCGGAGCCTATGGAAAAACGCCAGCAACGCGGCCTTTTTACGGTTCCTGGCCTTTTGCTGGCCTTTTGC
TCACATGTTCTTTCCTGCGTTATCCCCTGATTCTGTGGATAACCGTATTACCGCCTTTGAGTGAGCTGAT
ACCGCTCGCCGCAGCCGAACGACCGAGCGCAGCGAGTCAGTGAGCGAGGAAGCGGAAGAGCGCCTGATGC
GGTATTTTCTCCTTACGCATCTGTGCGGTATTTCACACCGCAATGGTGCACTCTCAGTACAATCTGCTCT
GATGCCGCATAGTTAAGCCAGTATACACTCCGCTATCGCTACGTGACTGGGTCATGGCTGCGCCCCGACA
CCCGCCAACACCCGCTGACGCGCCCTGACGGGCTTGTCTGCTCCCGGCATCCGCTTACAGACAAGCTGTG
ACCGTCTCCGGGAGCTGCATGTGTCAGAGGTTTTCACCGTCATCACCGAAACGCGCGAGGCAGTCGATCG
ACGCTCTCCCTTATGCGACTCCTGCATTAGGAAGCAGCCCAGTAGTAGGTTGAGGCCGTTGAGCACCGCC
GCCGCAAGGAATGGTGCATGCAAGGAGATGGCGCCCAACAGTCCCCCGGCCACGGGGCCTGCCACCATAC
CCACGCCGAAACAAGCGCTCATGAGCCCGAAGTGGCGAGCCCGATCTTCCCCATCGGTGATGTCGGCGAT
ATAGGCGCCAGCAACCGCACCTGTGGCGCCGGTGATGCCGGCCACGATGCGTCCGGCGTAGAGGATCGAG
ATCTCGATCCCGCGAAAT
Features (pLannotate 1.2.2; 13 found; start..end, strand, type, name):
      1..19      +  promoter       T7 promoter: promoter for bacteriophage T7 RNA polymerase
     51..73      +  RBS            RBS: efficient ribosome binding site from bacteriophage T7 gene 10 (Olins and Rangwala, 1989)
     92..108     +  CDS            capTEV™ (fragment): composite tag for in vivo biotinylation, TEV protease cleavage, and 6xHis tagging
    119..136     +  CDS            thrombin site: thrombin recognition and cleavage site
    149..841     +  CDS            DNAJB6 (fragment): DNJB6_HUMAN - Also known as HSJ2, MRJ, MSJ1. Experimental evidence at protein level: Swiss-Prot protein existence level 1. Plays an indispensable role in the organization of KRT8/KRT18 filaments. Acts as an endogenous molecular chaperone for neuronal proteins including huntingtin. Suppresses aggregation and toxicity of polyglutamine-containing, aggregation-prone proteins. Isoform B but not isoform A inhibits huntingtin aggregation. Has a stimulatory effect on the ATPase activity of HSP70 in a dose-dependent and time-dependent manner and hence acts as a co-chaperone of HSP70. Also reduces cellu
    927..971     +  CDS            SET1 (fragment) (sequence partly withheld): solubility-enhancement tag derived from T7 phage gene 10B
    969..1481    -  rep_origin     M13 ori (sequence partly withheld): M13 bacteriophage origin of replication; arrow indicates direction of (+) strand synthesis
   1594..1698    +  promoter       AmpR promoter: bla
   1699..2559    +  CDS            AmpR: β-lactamase; bla; confers resistance to ampicillin, carbenicillin, and related antibiotics
   2730..3318    +  rep_origin     ori: high-copy-number ColE1/pMB1/pBR322/pUC origin of replication
   3504..3643    -  misc_feature   bom: basis of mobility region from pBR322
   3745..3784    -  CDS            rop (fragment): Rop protein, which maintains plasmids at low copy number; rop
   3789..4068    -  CDS            TcR (fragment): tetracycline efflux protein; tet; confers resistance to tetracycline
