[The description below was written by a language model from this plasmid's Addgene catalogue record and pLannotate feature annotations shown in this document.]
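Description:
pT7C-DNAJB6 is a bacterial expression plasmid for producing recombinant human DNAJB6 in E. coli. It is built on the 3.35 kb pT7C backbone, and the sequenced construct totals about 4.1 kb. The plasmid is propagated through a ColE1/pMB1-type origin and selected with ampicillin via the β-lactamase gene and its native promoter. The backbone shows pBR322 ancestry: a bom mobility region is present, along with short remnants of rop and the tetracycline resistance gene, neither of which is annotated as intact. The catalogue lists the plasmid as low copy, although the origin annotation is a generic one that also covers high-copy variants. An M13 phage origin is also present, which in principle allows single-stranded DNA production with helper phage.

The expression cassette starts with a T7 promoter and the efficient ribosome binding site from phage T7 gene 10. These are followed by a backbone-encoded N-terminal 6xHis tag (picked up by the annotation software as a fragment of a composite tag) and a thrombin cleavage site for tag removal. The 726 bp insert, cloned between SpeI and XhoI, encodes DNAJB6 isoform B, an HSP70 co-chaperone that suppresses aggregation of polyglutamine proteins such as huntingtin. It was amplified from a cDNA library and may carry silent changes, but was corrected to encode the consensus amino acid sequence. A short T7 gene 10-derived match downstream of the insert is probably residual vector sequence rather than a fused tag.

Because transcription depends on T7 RNA polymerase, protein is made in a DE3 lysogen strain and recovered by nickel affinity chromatography. The associated work concerns gene networks linked to regional resistance to tauopathy in Alzheimer's disease.
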