Addgene plasmid #177657: pT7C-DNAJB6
Purpose: Recombinant protein synthesis of human DNAJB6
Depositing lab: Jeff Kuret. Depositing organization: Ohio State University. Publication: Identification of gene networks mediating regional resistance to tauopathy in late-onset Alzheimer's disease. Ayoub CA, Wagner CS, Kuret J. PLoS Genet. 2023 Mar 27;19(3):e1010681. doi: 10.1371/journal.pgen.1010681. eCollection 2023 Mar. PubMed 36972319.
Backbone
  Vector backbone: pT7C
  Backbone size w/o insert (bp): 3352
  Vector type: Bacterial Expression
Growth in bacteria
  Bacterial resistance: Ampicillin, 100 μg/mL
  Growth temperature: 37°C
  Growth strain: DH5alpha
  Growth instructions: To produce protein, express in BL21(DE3) Codon Plus RIL. Purify by Ni IMAC and store at RT.
  Copy number: Low Copy
Gene/Insert
  Gene/Insert name: DNAJB6 (alt names: NP_005485.1; DNAJB6 Isoform B)
  Species: H. sapiens (human)
  Insert size (bp): 726
  Entrez Gene: DNAJB6 (a.k.a. DJ4, DnaJ, HHDJ1, HSJ-2, HSJ2, LGMD1D, LGMD1E, LGMDD1, MRJ, MSJ-1)
  Promoter: T7
  Tag / fusion protein: 6xHis-Thrombin (N terminal on backbone)
  Cloning method: Restriction Enzyme; 5′ cloning site SpeI (not destroyed); 3′ cloning site XhoI (not destroyed)
  Sequencing primers: 5′ TAATACGACTCACTATAGGG; 3′ GATTATCAACCGGGGTGGCA
Terms and licenses: Academic/Nonprofit Terms; Industry Terms: Not Available to Industry
Depositor comments: Genes were cloned from a cDNA library and may contain silent mutations. However, all inserts were sequence-verified and any nucleotide changes were mutagenized to encode the consensus amino acid sequence.
How to cite: pT7C-DNAJB6 was a gift from Jeff Kuret (Addgene plasmid # 177657 ; http://n2t.net/addgene:177657 ; RRID:Addgene_177657)
